>Addgene plasmid #203613 | FB293 | addgene full sequence | sequence record 403777 | Addgene NGS Result
GGAGGATCTGTGTCTTTTGCCTTGCCTTGTCTTGTCTGGGTTCCTGCTCGTCTGCGGCAATCGGAACGCC
GCCAGTGCGGTGCCAAGCAAACCAGCCAAGGTAGGTACCTACCACTAGGCTTCTTTTCTCGTTGTCTCAC
TCTCTCTTTTCCTCTTTGTCCTCTCTTATCCCCATCTTTTCTCTCTCTCTCTGCTCCTTTCCTAACCACT
TCCCTACCTTTCTCTTTTTCCTTTTCTTGTCATCTCCATCTTGGCTGACGAAAAAGGTCTGACTGGGTAG
GTATTATCTGGCAGACTTGTGTGTATCATTCACCCTATTTCTGCTTCATAGTACATGTACTGTACCTGAA
CGGCTCAACCGCTATTTACGACTCTTATTTTTTTGTGGCGTTGGTCACGTTTGCCAGCTGTTGTCCGTCT
TTCTAGGGCTCCTCAAACTTGACCTGACCGAGCTCCCTTTCTGGACCCGGTGGGCTTCACTTCCAGCTGC
TGAGCGACCTGAGCCGAACATCCTCAGTCCTTGTCCAGCGCAATTCATTTTCTTTCCTTTTCTTTTTTTT
TATTCCTTTCTTTACTTTTATTCTCTCTTTTTCTCCTCTTCCTCTTCTTCTTCTTTCTCCTCCTCCTCCA
TATCCTCACTCTCGTTTCCCTCATTACTACCCTCTCGGCTCCTCAGGTCCACCAACCCTCCCGCACCCAA
ACCTCTGCCGCTGAAACCCATTCGGTGGTCGCCGTTTTTTTTTTTTTTTTTTTCTCACCCCCAAAGTCGC
AATATCGGGTATCGCCGCCGGCATTGAATCGCCTTCTCCGCTAGCATCGACTACTGCTGCTCTGCTCTCG
TTGCCAGCGCTGCTCCCTAGAATTTTGACCAGGGGACGAGCCCGACATTAAAGCAACTCCCTCGCCTCGA
GATGACTCGGATCGCACGAAATTCTCCCAATCGCCGACAGTTCCTACTCCTCTTCCTCCCGCACGGCTGT
CGCGCTTCCAACGTCATTCGCACAGCAGAATTGTGCCATCTCTCTCTTTTTTTTCCCCCCCTCTAAACCG
CCACAACGGCACCCTAAGGGTTAAACTATCCAACCAGCCGCAGCCTCAGCCTCTCTCAGCCTCATCAGCC
AATGGCACCACACCCGACGCTCAAGGCCACCTTCGCGGCCAGGAGCGAGACTGCGACGCACCCGCTGACG
GCTTACCTGTTCAAGCTCATGGACCTCAAGGCATCCAACCTGTGCCTGAGCGCCGACGTGCCGACAGCGC
GCGAGCTGCTGTACCTGGCCGACAAGATTGGTCCGTCGATTGTCGTGCTCAAGACGCACTACGACATGGT
TTCGGGCTGGGACTTCCACCCGGAGACTGGCACGGGAGCCCAGCTGGCGTCGCTGGCTCGCAAGCACGGC
TTCCTCATCTTCGAGGACCGCAAGTTTGGTGACATTGGCCACACCGTCGAGCTGCAGTACACGGGTGGGT
CGGCTCGCATCATCGACTGGGCTCACATTGTCAACGTCAACATGGTGCCCGGTAAGGCGTCGGTGGCCTC
GCTGGCCCAGGGTGCCAAGCGCTGGCTCGAGCGCTACCCCTGCGAGGTCAAGACGTCCGTCACCGTCGGC
ACGCCCACCATGGACTCGTTTGACGACGACGCCGACTCCAGGGACGCCGAGCCAGCCGGTGCCGTCAACG
GTATGGGTTCCATTGGTGTCCTGGACAAGCCCATCTACTCGAACCGGTCCGGCGACGGCCGCAAGGGAAG
CATCGTTTCCATCACCACCGTCACCCAGCAGTACGAGTCCGTTTCCTCGCCACGGTTAACAAAGGCCATC
GCCGAGGGTGACGAGTCGCTCTTCCCGGGAATCGAGGAGGCTCCGCTGAGCCGCGGCCTCCTGATCCTCG
CCCAAATGTCCAGCCAGGGCAACTTCATGAACAAGGAGTACACGCAGGCCTGCGTCGAGGCCGCCCGGGA
GCACAAGGACTTTGTCATGGGCTTCATCTCGCAGGAGACTCTCAACACCGAGCCCGACGATGCCTTTATC
CACATGACGCCCGGCTGCCAGCTGCCCCCCGAAGACGAGGACCAGCAGACCAACGGATCGGTCGGTGGAG
ATGGCCAGGGCCAGCAGTACAACACGCCGCACAAGCTGATTGGCATCGCCGGCAGCGACATTGCCATTGT
GGGCCGGGGCATCCTCAAGGCCTCAGACCCCGTAGAGGAGGCAGAGCGGTACCGATCAGCAGCGTGGAAA
GCCTACACCGAGAGGCTGCTGCGATAGGCTTGGGAGGGAAGGGAAGAAAGAAGTAAAGAAAGGCATTTAG
CAAGAAGGGGGAAAAGGGAGGGAGGACAAACGGAGCTGAGAAAGAGCTCTTGTCCAAAGCCCGGCATCAT
AGAATGCAGCTGTATTTAGGCGACCTCTTTTTCCATCTTGTCGATTTTTGTTATGACGTACCAGTTGGGA
TGATGGATGATTGTACCCCAGCTGCGATTGATGTGTATCTTTGCATGCAACAACACGCGATGGCGGAGGC
GAACTGCACATTGGAAGGTTCATATATGGTCCTGACATATCTGGTGGATCTGGAAGCATGGAATTGTATT
TTTGATTTGGCATTTGCTTTTGCGCGTGGAGGGAACATATCACCCTCGGGCATTTTTCATTTGGTAGGAT
GGTTTGGATGCAGTTCGCTTGAGACGAAGCTTTGACAGGATATATTGGCGGGTAAACCTAAGAGAAAAGA
GCGTTTATTAGAATAATCGGATATTTAAAAGGGCGTGAAAAGGTTTATCCGTTCGTCCATTTGTATGTGC
ATGCCAACCACAGGGTTCCCCTCGGGATCAAAGTACTTTGATCCAACCCCTCCGCTGCTATAGTGCAGTC
GGCTTCTGACGTTCAGTGCAGCCGTCATCTGAAAACGACATGTCGCACAAGTCCTAAGTTACGCGACAGG
CTGCCGCCCTGCCCTTTTCCTGGCGTTTTCTTGTCGCGTGTTTTAGTCGCATAAAGTAGAATACTTGCGA
CTAGAACCGGAGACATTACGCCATGAACAAGAGCGCCGCCGCTGGCCTGCTGGGCTATGCCCGCGTCAGC
ACCGACGACCAGGACTTGACCAACCAACGGGCCGAACTGCACGCGGCCGGCTGCACCAAGCTGTTTTCCG
AGAAGATCACCGGCACCAGGCGCGACCGCCCGGAGCTGGCCAGGATGCTTGACCACCTACGCCCTGGCGA
CGTTGTGACAGTGACCAGGCTAGACCGCCTGGCCCGCAGCACCCGCGACCTACTGGACATTGCCGAGCGC
ATCCAGGAGGCCGGCGCGGGCCTGCGTAGCCTGGCAGAGCCGTGGGCCGACACCACCACGCCGGCCGGCC
GCATGGTGTTGACCGTGTTCGCCGGCATTGCCGAGTTCGAGCGTTCCCTAATCATCGACCGCACCCGGAG
CGGGCGCGAGGCCGCCAAGGCCCGAGGCGTGAAGTTTGGCCCCCGCCCTACCCTCACCCCGGCACAGATC
GCGCACGCCCGCGAGCTGATCGACCAGGAAGGCCGCACCGTGAAAGAGGCGGCTGCACTGCTTGGCGTGC
ATCGCTCGACCCTGTACCGCGCACTTGAGCGCAGCGAGGAAGTGACGCCCACCGAGGCCAGGCGGCGCGG
TGCCTTCCGTGAGGACGCATTGACCGAGGCCGACGCCCTGGCGGCCGCCGAGAATGAACGCCAAGAGGAA
CAAGCATGAAACCGCACCAGGACGGCCAGGACGAACCGTTTTTCATTACCGAAGAGATCGAGGCGGAGAT
GATCGCGGCCGGGTACGTGTTCGAGCCGCCCGCGCACCTCTCAACCGTGCGGCTGCATGAAATCCTGGCC
GGTTTGTCTGATGCCAAGCTGGCGGCCTGGCCGGCCAGCTTGGCCGCTGAAGAAACCGAGCGCCGCCGTC
TAAAAAGGTGATGTGTATTTGAGTAAAACAGCTTGCGTCATGCGGTCGCTGCGTATATGATCCGATGAGT
AAATAAACAAATACGCAAGGGGAACGCATGAAGGTTATCGCTGTACTTAACCAGAAAGGCGGGTCAGGCA
AGACGACCATCGGAACCCATCTAGCCCGCGCCCTGCAACTCGCCGGGGCCGATGTTCTGTTAGTCGATTC
CGATCCCCAGGGCAGTGCCCGCGATTGGGCGGCCGTGCGGGAAGATCAACCGCTAACCGTTGTCGGCATC
GACCGCCCGACGATTGACCGCGACGTGAAGGCCATCGGCCGGCGCGACTTCGTAGTGATCGACGGAGCGC
CCCAGGCGGCGGACTTGGCTGTGTCCGCGATCAAGGCAGCCGACTTCGTGCTGATTCCGGTGCAGCCAAG
CCCTTACGACATATGGGCCACCGCCGACCTGGTGGAGCTGGTTAAGCAGCGCATTGAGGTCACGGATGGA
AGGCTACAAGCGGCCTTTGTCGTGTCGCGGGCGATCAAAGGCACGCGCATCGGCGGTGAGGTTGCCGAGG
CGCTGGCCGGGTACGAGCTGCCCATTCTTGAGTCCCGTATCACGCAGCGCGTGAGCTACCCAGGCACTGC
CGCCGCCGGCACAACCGTTCTTGAATCAGAACCCGAGGGCGACGCTGCCCGCGAGGTCCAGGCGCTGGCC
GCTGAAATTAAATCAAAACTCATTTGAGTTAATGAGGTAAAGAGAAAATGAGCAAAAGCACAAACACGCT
AAGTGCCGGCCGTCCGAGCGCACGCAGCAGCAAGGCTGCAACGTTGGCCAGCCTGGCAGACACGCCAGCC
ATGAAGCGGGTCAACTTTCAGTTGCCGGCGGAGGATCACACCAAGCTGAAGATGTACGCGGTACGCCAAG
GCAAGACCATTACCGAGCTGCTATCTGAATAGATCGCGCAGCTACCAGAGTAAATGAGCAAATGAATAAA
TGAGTAGATGAATTTTAGCGGCTAAAGGAGGCGGCATGGAAAATCAAGAACAACCAGGCACCGACGCCGT
GGAATGCCCCATGTGTGGAGGAACGGGCGGTTGGCCAGGCGTAAGCGGCTGGGTTGTCTGCCGGCCCTGC
AATGGCACTGGAACCCCCAAGCCCGAGGAATCGGCGTGACGGTCGCAAACCATCCGGCCCGGTACAAATC
GGCGCGGCGCTGGGTGATGACCTGGTGGAGAAGTTGAAGGCCGCGCAGGCCGCCCAGCGGCAACGCATCG
AGGCAGAAGCACGCCCCGGTGAATCGTGGCAAGCGGCCGCTGATCGAATCCGCAAAGAATCCCGGCAACC
GCCGGCAGCCGGTGCGCCGTCGATTAGGAAGCCGCCCAAGGGCGACGAGCAACCAGATTTTTTCGTTCCG
ATGCTCTATGACGTGGGCACCCGCGATAGTCGCAGCATCATGGACGTGGCCGTTTTCCGTCTGTCGAAGC
GTGACCGACGAGCTGGCGAGGTGATCCGCTACGAGCTTCCAGACGGGCACGTAGAGGTTTCCGCAGGGCC
GGCCGGCATGGCCAGTGTGTGGGATTACGACCTGGTACTGATGGCGGTTTCCCATCTAACCGAATCCATG
AACCGATACCGGGAAGGGAAGGGAGACAAGCCCGGCCGCGTGTTCCGTCCACACGTTGCGGACGTACTCA
AGTTCTGCCGGCGAGCCGATGGCGGAAAGCAGAAAGACGACCTGGTAGAAACCTGCATTCGGTTAAACAC
CACGCACGTTGCCATGCAGCGTACGAAGAAGGCCAAGAACGGCCGCCTGGTGACGGTATCCGAGGGTGAA
GCCTTGATTAGCCGCTACAAGATCGTAAAGAGCGAAACCGGGCGGCCGGAGTACATCGAGATCGAGCTAG
CTGATTGGATGTACCGCGAGATCACAGAAGGCAAGAACCCGGACGTGCTGACGGTTCACCCCGATTACTT
TTTGATCGATCCCGGCATCGGCCGTTTTCTCTACCGCCTGGCACGCCGCGCCGCAGGCAAGGCAGAAGCC
AGATGGTTGTTCAAGACGATCTACGAACGCAGTGGCAGCGCCGGAGAGTTCAAGAAGTTCTGTTTCACCG
TGCGCAAGCTGATCGGGTCAAATGACCTGCCGGAGTACGATTTGAAGGAGGAGGCGGGGCAGGCTGGCCC
GATCCTAGTCATGCGCTACCGCAACCTGATCGAGGGCGAAGCATCCGCCGGTTCCTAATGTACGGAGCAG
ATGCTAGGGCAAATTGCCCTAGCAGGGGAAAAAGGTCGAAAAGGACTCTTTCCTGTGGATAGCACGTACA
TTGGGAACCCAAAGCCGTACATTGGGAACCGGAACCCGTACATTGGGAACCCAAAGCCGTACATTGGGAA
CCGGTCACACATGTAAGTGACTGATATAAAAGAGAAAAAAGGCGATTTTTCCGCCTAAAACTCTTTAAAA
CTTATTAAAACTCTTAAAACCCGCCTGGCCTGTGCATAACTGTCTGGCCAGCGCACAGCCGAAGAGCTGC
AAAAAGCGCCTACCCTTCGGTCGCTGCGCTCCCTACGCCCCGCCGCTTCGCGTCGGCCTATCGCGGCCGC
TGGCCGCTCAAAAATGGCTGGCCTACGGCCAGGCAATCTACCAGGGCGCGGACAAGCCGCGCCGTCGCCA
CTCGACCGCCGGCGCCCACATCAAGGCACCCTGCCTCGCGCGTTTCGGTGATGACGGTGAAAACCTCTGA
CACATGCAGCTCCCGGTGACGGTCACAGCTTGTCTGTAAGCGGATGCCGGGAGCAGACAAGCCCGTCAGG
GCGCGTCAGCGGGTGTTGGCGGGTGTCGGGGCGCAGCCATGACCCAGTCACGTAGCGATAGCGGAGTGTA
TACTGGCTTAACTATGCGGCATCAGAGCAGATTGTACTGAGAGTGCACCATATGCGGTGTGAAATACCGC
ACAGATGCGTAAGGAGAAAATACCGCATCAGGCGCTCTTCCGCTTCCTCGCTCACTGACTCGCTGCGCTC
GGTCGTTCGGCTGCGGCGAGCGGTATCAGCTCACTCAAAGGCGGTAATACGGTTATCCACAGAATCAGGG
GATAACGCAGGAAAGAACATGTGAGCAAAAGGCCAGCAAAAGGCCAGGAACCGTAAAAAGGCCGCGTTGC
TGGCGTTTTTCCATAGGCTCCGCCCCCCTGACGAGCATCACAAAAATCGACGCTCAAGTCAGAGGTGGCG
AAACCCGACAGGACTATAAAGATACCAGGCGTTTCCCCCTGGAAGCTCCCTCGTGCGCTCTCCTGTTCCG
ACCCTGCCGCTTACCGGATACCTGTCCGCCTTTCTCCCTTCGGGAAGCGTGGCGCTTTCTCATAGCTCAC
GCTGTAGGTATCTCAGTTCGGTGTAGGTCGTTCGCTCCAAGCTGGGCTGTGTGCACGAACCCCCCGTTCA
GCCCGACCGCTGCGCCTTATCCGGTAACTATCGTCTTGAGTCCAACCCGGTAAGACACGACTTATCGCCA
CTGGCAGCAGCCACTGGTAACAGGATTAGCAGAGCGAGGTATGTAGGCGGTGCTACAGAGTTCTTGAAGT
GGTGGCCTAACTACGGCTACACTAGAAGGACAGTATTTGGTATCTGCGCTCTGCTGAAGCCAGTTACCTT
CGGAAAAAGAGTTGGTAGCTCTTGATCCGGCAAACAAACCACCGCTGGTAGCGGTGGTTTTTTTGTTTGC
AAGCAGCAGATTACGCGCAGAAAAAAAGGATCTCAAGAAGATCCTTTGATCTTTTCTACGGGGTCTGACG
CTCAGTGGAACGAAAACTCACGTTAAGGGATTTTGGTCATGCATTCTAGGTGATTAGAAAAACTCATCGA
GCATCAAATGAAACTGCAATTTATTCATATCAGGATTATCAATACCATATTTTTGAAAAAGCCGTTTCTG
TAATGAAGGAGAAAACTCACCGAGGCAGTTCCATAGGATGGCAAGATCCTGGTATCGGTCTGCGATTCCG
ACTCGTCCAACATCAATACAACCTATTAATTTCCCCTCGTCAAAAATAAGGTTATCAAGTGAGAAATCAC
CATGAGTGACGACTGAATCCGGTGAGAATGGCAAAAGTTTATGCATTTCTTTCCAGACTTGTTCAACAGG
CCAGCCATTACGCTCGTCATCAAAATCACTCGCATCAACCAAACCGTTATTCATTCGTGATTGCGCCTGA
GCGAGTCGAAATACGCGATCGCTGTTAAAAGGACAATTACAAACAGGAATCGAATGCAACCGGCGCAGGA
ACACTGCCAGCGCATCAACAATATTTTCACCTGAATCAGGATATTCTTCTAATACCTGGAATGCTGTTTT
CCCTGGGATCGCAGTGGTGAGTAACCATGCATCATCAGGAGTACGGATAAAATGCTTGATGGTCGGAAGA
GGCATAAATTCCGTCAGCCAGTTTAGTCTGACCATCTCATCTGTAACATCATTGGCAACGCTACCTTTGC
CATGTTTCAGAAACAACTCTGGCGCATCGGGCTTCCCATACAATCGGTAGATTGTCGCACCTGATTGCCC
GACATTATCGCGAGCCCATTTATACCCATATAAATCAGCATCCATGTTGGAATTTAATCGCGGCCTTGAG
CAAGACGTTTCCCGTTGAATATGGCTCATAACAGAACTTATTATTTCCTTCCTCTTTTCTACAGTATTTA
AAGATACCCCAAGAAGCTAATTATAACAAGACGAACTCCAATTCACTGTTCCTTGCATTCTAAAACCTTA
AATACCAGAAAACAGCTTTTTCAAAGTTGTTTTCAAAGTTGGCGTATAACATAGTATCGACGGAGCCGAT
TTTGAAACCGCGGTGATCACAGGCAGCAACGCTCTGTCATCGTTACAATCAACATGCTACCCTCCGCGAG
ATCATCCGTGTTTCAAACCCGGCAGCTTAGTTGCCGTTCTTCCGAATAGCATCGGTAACATGAGCAAAGT
CTGCCGCCTTACAACGGCTCTCCCGCTGACGCCGTCCCGGACTGATGGGCTGCCTGTATCGAGTGGTGAT
TTTGTGCCGAGCTGCCGGTCGGGGAGCTGTTGGCTGGCTGGTGGCAGGATATATTGTGGTGTAAACATAA
CAAGCTTCGTCTCAGTCA
Features (pLannotate 1.2.2; 11 found; start..end, strand, type, name):
   1122..2264    +  CDS            ura3: PYRF_HYPJE - Protein inferred from homology: Swiss-Prot protein existence level 3. From Hypocrea jecorina (Trichoderma reesei).
   2693..2717    +  misc_feature   RB T-DNA repeat: right border repeat from nopaline C58 T-DNA
   3057..3458    +  CDS            Y4CG_SINFN (fragment): Protein inferred from homology: Swiss-Prot protein existence level 3. From Sinorhizobium fredii (strain NBRC 101917 / NGR234).
   4018..4647    +  CDS            pVS1 StaA: stability protein from the Pseudomonas plasmid pVS1 (Heeb et al., 2000)
   5080..6148    +  CDS            pVS1 RepA (fragment): replication protein from the Pseudomonas plasmid pVS1 (Heeb et al., 2000)
   6214..6408    +  rep_origin     pVS1 oriV: origin of replication for the Pseudomonas plasmid pVS1 (Heeb et al., 2000)
   6611..6650    +  CDS            rop (fragment): Rop protein, which maintains plasmids at low copy number; rop
   6752..6892    +  misc_feature   bom: basis of mobility region from pBR322
   7078..7666    -  rep_origin     ori: high-copy-number ColE1/pMB1/pBR322/pUC origin of replication
   7754..8569    -  CDS            KanR: aminoglycoside phosphotransferase; aph(3')-Ia; confers resistance to kanamycin in bacteria or G418 (Geneticin®) in eukaryotes
   9002..9026    +  misc_feature   LB T-DNA repeat: left border repeat from nopaline C58 T-DNA
