[The description below was written by a language model from this plasmid's Addgene catalogue record and pLannotate feature annotations shown in this document.]
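Description:
FB293 is a synthetic-biology plasmid from the FungalBraid 2.0 toolkit, built on the pDGB3alpha2 backbone, a GoldenBraid-type binary vector used for modular assembly of parts destined for filamentous fungi. The sequenced record is about 9 kb. It is maintained in E. coli through a ColE1/pUC-type origin (listed as high copy) with kanamycin selection from an aph(3')-Ia gene. The backbone also carries the pVS1 replicon (oriV, RepA and the StaA stability protein), which supports replication in Agrobacterium, along with a pBR322 bom region and a remnant of rop. Nopaline-type left and right T-DNA border repeats flank the cargo region, so whatever lies between them can be transferred to a recipient by Agrobacterium-mediated transformation.

The payload is the transcriptional unit for pyr4 from Trichoderma reesei. The feature table identifies the coding sequence as the T. reesei orotidine-5'-phosphate decarboxylase, the homologue of yeast URA3, located between the left and right borders. Roughly a kilobase of unannotated sequence lies upstream of the coding region and several hundred bases downstream. These stretches presumably hold the promoter and terminator of the unit, but the record does not name them. pyr4 complements uridine/uracil auxotrophy in pyr4-deficient fungal strains, giving antibiotic-free selection; markers of this class can generally also be counter-selected with 5-fluoroorotic acid, which allows marker recycling.

As an alpha-level transcriptional unit, FB293 is meant to serve as a ready-made selection-marker module. It can be combined with other transcriptional units in later binary assemblies to build multigene constructs for fungal transformation.
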