Addgene plasmid #203613: FB293
Purpose: Assembly of the transcriptional unit for the auxotrophy marker pyr4 from T. reseei.
Depositing lab: Jose Marcos. Depositing organization: Instituto de Agroquímica y Tecnología de Alimentos (IATA-CSIC). Publication: FungalBraid 2.0: expanding the synthetic biology toolbox for the biotechnological exploitation of filamentous fungi. Moreno-Gimenez E, Gandia M, Saez Z, Manzanares P, Yenush L, Orzaez D, Marcos JF, Garrigues S. Front Bioeng Biotechnol. 2023 Aug 7;11:1222812. doi: 10.3389/fbioe.2023.1222812. eCollection 2023. PubMed 37609115.
Backbone
  Vector backbone: pDGB3alpha2
  Vector type: Synthetic Biology
Growth in bacteria
  Bacterial resistance: Kanamycin, 50 μg/mL
  Growth temperature: 37°C
  Growth strain: DH5alpha
  Copy number: High Copy
Gene/Insert
  Gene/Insert name: TU_pyr4
  Species: T. reesei
  Cloning method: Restriction Enzyme; 5′ cloning site unknown (unknown if destroyed)
Terms and licenses: Academic/Nonprofit Terms; Industry Terms: Not Available to Industry
How to cite: FB293 was a gift from Jose Marcos (Addgene plasmid # 203613 ; http://n2t.net/addgene:203613 ; RRID:Addgene_203613)
